>Addgene plasmid #142116 | TFORF2498 | addgene full sequence | sequence record 392696 | Addgene NGS Result
GGCTCCGGTGCCCGTCAGTGGGCAGAGCGCACATCGCCCACAGTCCCCGAGAAGTTGGGGGGAGGGGTCG
GCAATTGAACCGGTGCCTAGAGAAGGTGGCGCGGGGTAAACTGGGAAAGTGATGTCGTGTACTGGCTCCG
CCTTTTTCCCGAGGGTGGGGGAGAACCGTATATAAGTGCAGTAGTCGCCGTGAACGTTCTTTTTCGCAAC
GGGTTTGCCGCCAGAACACAGGTAAGTGCCGTGTGTGGTTCCCGCGGGCCTGGCCTCTTTACGGGTTATG
GCCCTTGCGTGCCTTGAATTACTTCCACCTGGCTGCAGTACGTGATTCTTGATCCCGAGCTTCGGGTTGG
AAGTGGGTGGGAGAGTTCGAGGCCTTGCGCTTAAGGAGCCCCTTCGCCTCGTGCTTGAGTTGAGGCCTGG
CCTGGGCGCTGGGGCCGCCGCGTGCGAATCTGGTGGCACCTTCGCGCCTGTCTCGCTGCTTTCGATAAGT
CTCTAGCCATTTAAAATTTTTGATGACCTGCTGCGACGCTTTTTTTCTGGCAAGATAGTCTTGTAAATGC
GGGCCAAGATCTGCACACTGGTATTTCGGTTTTTGGGGCCGCGGGCGGCGACGGGGCCCGTGCGTCCCAG
CGCACATGTTCGGCGAGGCGGGGCCTGCGAGCGCGGCCACCGAGAATCGGACGGGGGTAGTCTCAAGCTG
GCCGGCCTGCTCTGGTGCCTGGCCTCGCGCCGCCGTGTATCGCCCCGCCCTGGGCGGCAAGGCTGGCCCG
GTCGGCACCAGTTGCGTGAGCGGAAAGATGGCCGCTTCCCGGCCCTGCTGCAGGGAGCTCAAAATGGAGG
ACGCGGCGCTCGGGAGAGCGGGCGGGTGAGTCACCCACACAAAGGAAAAGGGCCTTTCCGTCCTCAGCCG
TCGCTTCATGTGACTCCACGGAGTACCGGGCGCCGTCCAGGCACCTCGATTAGTTCTCGAGCTTTTGGAG
TACGTCGTCTTTAGGTTGGGGGGAGGGGTTTTATGCGATGGAGTTTCCCCACACTGAGTGGGTGGAGACT
GAAGTTAGGCCAGCTTGGCACTTGATGTAATTCTCCTTGGAATTTGCCCTTTTTGAGTTTGGATCTTGGT
TCATTCTCAAGCCTCAGACAGTGGTTCAAAGTTTTTTTCTTCCATTTCAGGTGTCGTGAGGCTAGCACCG
CCACCATGATGGAGACGCGTAAACCGGCGGAACGGCTGGCCTTGCCATACTCGCTGCGCACCGCGCCCCT
GGGCGTTCCGGGGACCCTGCCCGGACTCCCGCGGAGGGACCCCCTCAGGGTCGCCCTGCGTCTGGACGCC
GCGTGCTGGGAGTGGGCGCGCAGCGGCTGCGCACGGGGATGGCAGTACTTGCCCGTGCCGCTGGACAGCG
CCTTCGAGCCCGCCTTCCTCCGCAAGCGCAACGAGCGCGAGCGGCAGCGGGTGCGCTGCGTGAACGAGGG
CTATGCGCGCCTCCGAGACCACCTGCCCCGGGAGCTGGCAGACAAGCGCCTCAGCAAAGTGGAGACGCTC
CGCGCTGCCATCGACTACATCAAGCACCTGCAGGAGCTGCTGGAGCGCCAGGCCTGGGGGCTCGAGGGCG
CGGCCGGCGCCGTCCCCCAGCGCAGGGCGGAATGCAACAGCGACGGGGAGTCCAAGGCCTCTTCGGCGCC
TTCGCCCAGCAGCGAGCCCGAGGAGGGGGGCAGCTAGTAATGAACTAGTCCGTAACTTGAAAGTATTTCG
ATTTCTTGGCTTTATATATCTTGTGGAAAGGACGAGTTGTACAATGCGTGCCGGGAAGGACGCGTTAAGT
CGACAATCAACCTCTGGATTACAAAATTTGTGAAAGATTGACTGGTATTCTTAACTATGTTGCTCCTTTT
ACGCTATGTGGATACGCTGCTTTAATGCCTTTGTATCATGCTATTGCTTCCCGTATGGCTTTCATTTTCT
CCTCCTTGTATAAATCCTGGTTGCTGTCTCTTTATGAGGAGTTGTGGCCCGTTGTCAGGCAACGTGGCGT
GGTGTGCACTGTGTTTGCTGACGCAACCCCCACTGGTTGGGGCATTGCCACCACCTGTCAGCTCCTTTCC
GGGACTTTCGCTTTCCCCCTCCCTATTGCCACGGCGGAACTCATCGCCGCCTGCCTTGCCCGCTGCTGGA
CAGGGGCTCGGCTGTTGGGCACTGACAATTCCGTGGTGTTGTCGGGGAAATCATCGTCCTTTCCTTGGCT
GCTCGCCTGTGTTGCCACCTGGATTCTGCGCGGGACGTCCTTCTGCTACGTCCCTTCGGCCCTCAATCCA
GCGGACCTTCCTTCCCGCGGCCTGCTGCCGGCTCTGCGGCCTCTTCCGCGTCTTCGCCTTCGCCCTCAGA
CGAGTCGGATCTCCCTTTGGGCCGCCTCCCCGCGTCGACTTTAAGACCAATGACTTACAAGGCAGCTGTA
GATCTTAGCCACTTTTTAAAAGAAAAGGGGGGACTGGAAGGGCTAATTCACTCCCAACGAAGACAAGATC
TGCTTTTTGCTTGTACTGGGTCTCTCTGGTTAGACCAGATCTGAGCCTGGGAGCTCTCTGGCTAACTAGG
GAACCCACTGCTTAAGCCTCAATAAAGCTTGCCTTGAGTGCTTCAAGTAGTGTGTGCCCGTCTGTTGTGT
GACTCTGGTAACTAGAGATCCCTCAGACCCTTTTAGTCAGTGTGGAAAATCTCTAGCAGTACGTATAGTA
GTTCATGTCATCTTATTATTCAGTATTTATAACTTGCAAAGAAATGAATATCAGAGAGTGAGAGGAACTT
GTTTATTGCAGCTTATAATGGTTACAAATAAAGCAATAGCATCACAAATTTCACAAATAAAGCATTTTTT
TCACTGCATTCTAGTTGTGGTTTGTCCAAACTCATCAATGTATCTTATCATGTCTGGCTCTAGCTATCCC
GCCCCTAACTCCGCCCATCCCGCCCCTAACTCCGCCCAGTTCCGCCCATTCTCCGCCCCATGGCTGACTA
ATTTTTTTTATTTATGCAGAGGCCGAGGCCGCCTCGGCCTCTGAGCTATTCCAGAAGTAGTGAGGAGGCT
TTTTTGGAGGCCTAGGGACGTACCCAATTCGCCCTATAGTGAGTCGTATTACGCGCGCTCACTGGCCGTC
GTTTTACAACGTCGTGACTGGGAAAACCCTGGCGTTACCCAACTTAATCGCCTTGCAGCACATCCCCCTT
TCGCCAGCTGGCGTAATAGCGAAGAGGCCCGCACCGATCGCCCTTCCCAACAGTTGCGCAGCCTGAATGG
CGAATGGG
[124 nt withheld, positions 3299-3422]
C
[91 nt withheld, positions 3424-3514]
A
[49 nt withheld, positions 3516-3564]
CCTTTGACGTTGGAGTCCACGTTCTTT
[37 nt withheld, positions 3592-3628]
ACCCTATCTCGGTCTATTCTTTTGATTTATAAGGGATTTTGCCGATTTCGGCCTATTGGTTAAAAAATGA
GCTGATTTAACAAAAATTTAACGCGAATTTTAACAAAATATTAACGCTTACAATTTAGGTGGCACTTTTC
GGGGAAATGTGCGCGGAACCCCTATTTGTTTATTTTTCTAAATACATTCAAATATGTATCCGCTCATGAG
ACAATAACCCTGATAAATGCTTCAATAATATTGAAAAAGGAAGAGTATGAGTATTCAACATTTCCGTGTC
GCCCTTATTCCCTTTTTTGCGGCATTTTGCCTTCCTGTTTTTGCTCACCCAGAAACGCTGGTGAAAGTAA
AAGATGCTGAAGATCAGTTGGGTGCACGAGTGGGTTACATCGAACTGGATCTCAACAGCGGTAAGATCCT
TGAGAGTTTTCGCCCCGAAGAACGTTTTCCAATGATGAGCACTTTTAAAGTTCTGCTATGTGGCGCGGTA
TTATCCCGTATTGACGCCGGGCAAGAGCAACTCGGTCGCCGCATACACTATTCTCAGAATGACTTGGTTG
AGTACTCACCAGTCACAGAAAAGCATCTTACGGATGGCATGACAGTAAGAGAATTATGCAGTGCTGCCAT
AACCATGAGTGATAACACTGCGGCCAACTTACTTCTGACAACGATCGGAGGACCGAAGGAGCTAACCGCT
TTTTTGCACAACATGGGGGATCATGTAACTCGCCTTGATCGTTGGGAACCGGAGCTGAATGAAGCCATAC
CAAACGACGAGCGTGACACCACGATGCCTGTAGCAATGGCAACAACGTTGCGCAAACTATTAACTGGCGA
ACTACTTACTCTAGCTTCCCGGCAACAATTAATAGACTGGATGGAGGCGGATAAAGTTGCAGGACCACTT
CTGCGCTCGGCCCTTCCGGCTGGCTGGTTTATTGCTGATAAATCTGGAGCCGGTGAGCGTGGGTCTCGCG
GTATCATTGCAGCACTGGGGCCAGATGGTAAGCCCTCCCGTATCGTAGTTATCTACACGACGGGGAGTCA
GGCAACTATGGATGAACGAAATAGACAGATCGCTGAGATAGGTGCCTCACTGATTAAGCATTGGTAACTG
TCAGACCAAGTTTACTCATATATACTTTAGATTGATTTAAAACTTCATTTTTAATTTAAAAGGATCTAGG
TGAAGATCCTTTTTGATAATCTCATGACCAAAATCCCTTAACGTGAGTTTTCGTTCCACTGAGCGTCAGA
CCCCGTAGAAAAGATCAAAGGATCTTCTTGAGATCCTTTTTTTCTGCGCGTAATCTGCTGCTTGCAAACA
AAAAAACCACCGCTACCAGCGGTGGTTTGTTTGCCGGATCAAGAGCTACCAACTCTTTTTCCGAAGGTAA
CTGGCTTCAGCAGAGCGCAGATACCAAATACTGTTCTTCTAGTGTAGCCGTAGTTAGGCCACCACTTCAA
GAACTCTGTAGCACCGCCTACATACCTCGCTCTGCTAATCCTGTTACCAGTGGCTGCTGCCAGTGGCGAT
AAGTCGTGTCTTACCGGGTTGGACTCAAGACGATAGTTACCGGATAAGGCGCAGCGGTCGGGCTGAACGG
GGGGTTCGTGCACACAGCCCAGCTTGGAGCGAACGACCTACACCGAACTGAGATACCTACAGCGTGAGCT
ATGAGAAAGCGCCACGCTTCCCGAAGGGAGAAAGGCGGACAGGTATCCGGTAAGCGGCAGGGTCGGAACA
GGAGAGCGCACGAGGGAGCTTCCAGGGGGAAACGCCTGGTATCTTTATAGTCCTGTCGGGTTTCGCCACC
TCTGACTTGAGCGTCGATTTTTGTGATGCTCGTCAGGGGGGCGGAGCCTATGGAAAAACGCCAGCAACGC
GGCCTTTTTACGGTTCCTGGCCTTTTGCTGGCCTTTTGCTCACATGTTCTTTCCTGCGTTATCCCCTGAT
TCTGTGGATAACCGTATTACCGCCTTTGAGTGAGCTGATACCGCTCGCCGCAGCCGAACGACCGAGCGCA
GCGAGTCAGTGAGCGAGGAAGCGGAAGAGCGCCCAATACGCAAACCGCCTCTCCCCGCGCGTTGGCCGAT
TCATTAATGCAGCTGGCACGACAGGTTTCCCGACTGGAAAGCGGGCAGTGAGCGCAACGCAATTAATGTG
AGTTAGCTCACTCATTAGGCACCCCAGGCTTTACACTTTATGCTTCCGGCTCGTATGTTGTGTGGAATTG
TGAGCGGATAACAATTTCACACAGGAAACAGCTATGACCATGATTACGCCAAGCGCGCAATTAACCCTCA
CTAAAGGGAACAAAAGCTGGAGCTGCAAGCTTAATGTAGTCTTATGCAATACTCTTGTAGTCTTGCAACA
TGGTAACGATGAGTTAGCAACATGCCTTACAAGGAGAGAAAAAGCACCGTGCATGCCGATTGGTGGAAGT
AAGGTGGTACGATCGTGCCTTATTAGGAAGGCAACAGACGGGTCTGACATGGATTGGACGAACCACTGAA
TTGCCGCATTGCAGAGATATTGTATTTAAGTGCCTAGCTCGATACATAAACGGGTCTCTCTGGTTAGACC
AGATCTGAGCCTGGGAGCTCTCTGGCTAACTAGGGAACCCACTGCTTAAGCCTCAATAAAGCTTGCCTTG
AGTGCTTCAAGTAGTGTGTGCCCGTCTGTTGTGTGACTCTGGTAACTAGAGATCCCTCAGACCCTTTTAG
TCAGTGTGGAAAATCTCTAGCAGTGGCGCCCGAACAGGGACTTGAAAGCGAAAGGGAAACCAGAGGAGCT
CTCTCGACGCAGGACTCGGCTTGCTGAAGCGCGCACGGCAAGAGGCGAGGGGCGGCGACTGGTGAGTACG
CCAAAAATTTTGACTAGCGGAGGCTAGAAGGAGAGAGATGGGTGCGAGAGCGTCAGTATTAAGCGGGGGA
GAATTAGATCGCGATGGGAAAAAATTCGGTTAAGGCCAGGGGGAAAGAAAAAATATAAATTAAAACATAT
AGTATGGGCAAGCAGGGAGCTAGAACGATTCGCAGTTAATCCTGGCCTGTTAGAAACATCAGAAGGCTGT
AGACAAATACTGGGACAGCTACAACCATCCCTTCAGACAGGATCAGAAGAACTTAGATCATTATATAATA
CAGTAGCAACCCTCTATTGTGTGCATCAAAGGATAGAGATAAAAGACACCAAGGAAGCTTTAGACAAGAT
AGAGGAAGAGCAAAACAAAAGTAAGACCACCGCACAGCAAGCGGCCGCTGATCTTCAGACCTGGAGGAGG
AGATATGAGGGACAATTGGAGAAGTGAATTATATAAATATAAAGTAGTAAAAATTGAACCATTAGGAGTA
GCACCCACCAAGGCAAAGAGAAGAGTGGTGCAGAGAGAAAAAAGAGCAGTGGGAATAGGAGCTTTGTTCC
TTGGGTTCTTGGGAGCAGCAGGAAGCACTATGGGCGCAGCGTCAATGACGCTGACGGTACAGGCCAGACA
ATTATTGTCTGGTATAGTGCAGCAGCAGAACAATTTGCTGAGGGCTATTGAGGCGCAACAGCATCTGTTG
CAACTCACAGTCTGGGGCATCAAGCAGCTCCAGGCAAGAATCCTGGCTGTGGAAAGATACCTAAAGGATC
AACAGCTCCTGGGGATTTGGGGTTGCTCTGGAAAACTCATTTGCACCACTGCTGTGCCTTGGAATGCTAG
TTGGAGTAATAAATCTCTGGAACAGATTTGGAATCACACGACCTGGATGGAGTGGGACAGAGAAATTAAC
AATTACACAAGCTTAATACACTCCTTAATTGAAGAATCGCAAAACCAGCAAGAAAAGAATGAACAAGAAT
TATTGGAATTAGATAAATGGGCAAGTTTGTGGAATTGGTTTAACATAACAAATTGGCTGTGGTATATAAA
ATTATTCATAATGATAGTAGGAGGCTTGGTAGGTTTAAGAATAGTTTTTGCTGTACTTTCTATAGTGAAT
AGAGTTAGGCAGGGATATTCACCATTATCGTTTCAGACCCACCTCCCAACCCCGAGGGGACCCATGCATT
GCATCTCAATTAGTCAGCAACCAGGTGTGGAAAGTCCCCAGGCTCCCCAGCAGGCAGAAGTATGCAAAGC
ATGCGTCTCAATTAGTCAGCAACCATAGTCCCGCCCCTAACTCCGCCCATCCCGCCCCTAACTCCGCCCA
GTTCCGCCCATTCTCCGCCCCATGGCTGACTAATTTTTTTTATTTATGCAGAGGCCGAGGCCGCCTCGGC
CTCTGAGCTATTCCAGAAGTAGTGAGGAGGCTTTTTTGGAGGCCTAGGCTTTTGCAAAAAGCTTTCTAGA
GGTACCACCGGAGCTTACCATGACCGAGTACAAGCCCACGGTGCGCCTCGCCACCCGCGACGACGTCCCC
AGGGCCGTACGCACCCTCGCCGCCGCGTTCGCCGACTACCCCGCCACGCGCCACACCGTCGATCCGGACC
GCCACATCGAGCGGGTCACCGAGCTGCAAGAACTCTTCCTCACGCGCGTCGGGCTCGACATCGGCAAGGT
GTGGGTCGCGGACGACGGCGCCGCCGTGGCGGTCTGGACCACGCCGGAGAGCGTCGAAGCGGGGGCGGTG
TTCGCCGAGATCGGCCCGCGCATGGCCGAGTTGAGCGGTTCCCGGCTGGCCGCGCAGCAACAGATGGAAG
GCCTCCTGGCGCCGCACCGGCCCAAGGAGCCCGCGTGGTTCCTGGCCACCGTCGGCGTCTCGCCCGACCA
CCAGGGCAAGGGTCTGGGCAGCGCCGTCGTGCTCCCCGGAGTGGAGGCGGCCGAGCGCGCCGGGGTGCCC
GCCTTCCTGGAGACCTCCGCGCCCCGCAACCTCCCCTTCTACGAGCGGCTCGGCTTCACCGTCACCGCCG
ACGTCGAGGTGCCCGAAGGACCGCGCACCTGGTGCATGACCCGCAAGCCCGGTGCCAGTTAACGAATTCT
AGATCTTGAGACAAATGGCAGTATTCATCCACAATTTTAAAAGAAAAGGGGGGATTGGGGGGTACAGTGC
AGGGGAAAGAATAGTAGACATAATAGCAACAGACATACAAACTAAAGAATTACAAAAACAAATTACAAAA
ATTCAAAATTTTCGGGTTTATTACAGGGACAGCAGAGATCCACTTTGGCGCCGGCTCGAGGCCTGCAGGT
GCAAAGATGGATAAAGTTTTAAACAGAGAGGAATCTTTGCAGCTAATGGACCTTCTAGGTCTTGAAAGGA
GTGGGAATT
Features (pLannotate 1.2.2; 31 found; start..end, strand, type, name):
      1..1179    +  promoter       EF-1α promoter: strong constitutive promoter for human elongation factor EF-1α
   1199..1714    +  CDS            ASCL4: ASCL4_HUMAN - Also known as BHLHA44, HASH4. Experimental evidence at protein level: Swiss-Prot protein existence level 1. Could be a transcriptional regulator involved in skin development. From Homo sapiens (Human).
   1730..1783    +  promoter       U6 promoter (fragment): RNA polymerase III promoter for human U6 snRNA
   1825..2413    +  misc_feature   WPRE: woodchuck hepatitis virus posttranscriptional regulatory element
   2464..2483    +  misc_feature   cPPT/CTS (fragment): central polypurine tract and central termination sequence of HIV-1
   2485..2718    +  LTR            3' LTR (ΔU3): self-inactivating 3' long terminal repeat (LTR) from HIV-1
   2796..2917    +  polyA_signal   SV40 poly(A) signal: SV40 polyadenylation signal
   2957..3092    +  rep_origin     SV40 ori: SV40 origin of replication
   3113..3131    -  promoter       T7 promoter: promoter for bacteriophage T7 RNA polymerase
   3139..3294    +  CDS            lacZα (fragment): LacZα fragment of β-galactosidase; lacZ fragment
   3299..3727    +  rep_origin     f1 ori (sequence partly withheld): f1 bacteriophage origin of replication; arrow indicates direction of (+) strand synthesis
   3780..3884    +  promoter       AmpR promoter: bla
   3885..4745    +  CDS            AmpR: β-lactamase; bla; confers resistance to ampicillin, carbenicillin, and related antibiotics
   4916..5504    +  rep_origin     ori: high-copy-number ColE1/pMB1/pBR322/pUC origin of replication
   5687..5779    +  CDS            lacI (fragment): lac repressor; lacI; The lac repressor binds to the lac operator to inhibit transcription in E. coli. This inhibition can be relieved by adding lactose or isopropyl-β-D-thiogalactopyranoside (IPTG).
   5792..5813    +  protein_bind   CAP binding site: CAP binding activates transcription in the presence of cAMP. E. coli catabolite activator protein
   5828..5858    +  promoter       lac promoter: promoter for the E. coli lac operon
   5866..5882    +  protein_bind   lac operator: The lac repressor binds to the lac operator to inhibit transcription in E. coli. This inhibition can be relieved by adding lactose or isopropyl-β-D-thiogalactopyranoside (IPTG). lac repressor encoded by lacI
   5927..5945    +  promoter       T3 promoter: promoter for bacteriophage T3 RNA polymerase
   5973..6199    +  promoter       RSV promoter: Rous sarcoma virus enhancer/promoter
   6200..6380    +  LTR            5' LTR (truncated): truncated 5' long terminal repeat (LTR) from HIV-1
   6427..6552    +  misc_feature   HIV-1 Ψ: packaging signal of human immunodeficiency virus type 1
   6536..6899    +  CDS            HIV-1 gag (fragment): gag protein from human immunodeficiency virus 1; gag
   7045..7278    +  misc_feature   RRE: The Rev response element (RRE) of HIV-1 allows for Rev-dependent mRNA export from the nucleus to the cytoplasm.
   7655..7681    +  CDS            Rev (fragment): human immunodeficiency virus 1 (HIV-1) Rev protein; rev; enhances nuclear export of unspliced and incompletely spliced viral mRNAs
   7688..7711    +  promoter       SV40 promoter (fragment): SV40 early promoter
   7712..7783    +  promoter       SV40 promoter (fragment): SV40 enhancer and early promoter
   7807..7942    +  rep_origin     SV40 ori: SV40 origin of replication
   7988..8584    +  CDS            PuroR (fragment): puromycin N-acetyltransferase; pac from Streptomyces; confers resistance to puromycin
   8633..8750    +  misc_feature   cPPT/CTS: central polypurine tract and central termination sequence of HIV-1
   8815..8881    +  CDS            small t antigen (fragment): SV40 (simian virus 40) small t antigen
