[The description below was written by a language model from this plasmid's Addgene catalogue record and pLannotate feature annotations shown in this document.]
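Description:
TFORF2498 is a third-generation-style, self-inactivating lentiviral expression plasmid built on the pLX_TRC317 backbone, carrying the human ASCL4 open reading frame (also known as HASH4 or bHLHa44), a basic helix-loop-helix transcription factor. It belongs to a barcoded transcription factor ORF collection in which each ORF is paired with a unique 24-bp barcode, so that the factor in a given cell can be identified by sequencing in pooled overexpression screens. The barcode is not annotated in the feature table. The short stretch between the ORF and the WPRE, which includes a small U6-like fragment, may correspond to that region, but the record does not confirm this. In bacteria the plasmid is maintained by a high-copy ColE1/pUC origin with ampicillin resistance, and an f1 origin and lac/T7/T3 remnants from the cloning backbone are also present. The depositor warns of possible recombination, as is common with LTR-containing plasmids.

The sequence record is circular, and its numbering begins at the EF-1α promoter. The viral genome starts with an RSV promoter fused to a truncated HIV-1 5' LTR, which allows Tat-independent transcription of the genomic RNA in packaging cells. This is followed by the Ψ packaging signal with a partial gag sequence and the RRE for Rev-dependent nuclear export. Next comes an SV40 early promoter driving puromycin N-acetyltransferase for selection of transduced mammalian cells, then a cPPT/CTS that aids nuclear import. The EF-1α promoter then drives constitutive ASCL4 expression, with a WPRE downstream to enhance transcript stability and expression. The ΔU3 3' LTR inactivates the viral promoter after integration, and an SV40 poly(A) signal lies beyond it. The construct is used to overexpress ASCL4 stably, for example in directed differentiation screens.
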