Addgene plasmid #142116: TFORF2498
Purpose: Lentiviral vector for overexpressing transcription factor ORFs with unique 24-bp barcodes. Barcodes facilitate identification of transcription factors in pooled screens.
Depositing lab: Feng Zhang. Depositing organization: Broad Institute. Publication: A transcription factor atlas of directed differentiation. Joung J, Ma S, Tay T, Geiger-Schuller KR, Kirchgatterer PC, Verdine VK, Guo B, Arias-Garcia MA, Allen WE, Singh A, Kuksenko O, Abudayyeh OO, Gootenberg JS, Fu Z, Macrae RK, Buenrostro JD, Regev A, Zhang F. Cell. 2023 Jan 5;186(1):209-229.e26. doi: 10.1016/j.cell.2022.11.026. PubMed 36608654.
Backbone
  Vector backbone: pLX_TRC317
  Backbone manufacturer: Broad Institute Genetic Perturbation Platform
  Backbone size w/o insert (bp): 8264
  Vector type: Mammalian Expression, Lentiviral
  Selectable markers: Puromycin
Growth in bacteria
  Bacterial resistance: Ampicillin, 100 μg/mL
  Growth temperature: 37°C
  Growth strain: NEB Stable
  Copy number: High Copy
Gene/Insert
  Gene/Insert name: ASCL4
  Species: H. sapiens (human)
  Insert size (bp): 623
  Entrez Gene: ASCL4 (a.k.a. HASH4, bHLHa44)
  Promoter: EF1a
  Cloning method: Unknown
  Sequencing primers: 5′ GGGTGGAGACTGAAGTTAGGCCAG; 3′ CACATAGCGTAAAAGGAGCAACATAG
Terms and licenses: Academic/Nonprofit Terms; Industry Terms: Not Available to Industry
Depositor comments: NM_203436,ENST00000342331 . The transcription factor ORF portion of this plasmid was synthesized by Genewiz. Please test multiple small colonies in case of plasmid recombination. To make this collection available in a timely manner, a portion of this collection was not fully sequenced by Addgene. If an Addgene verified full plasmid sequence is not available, please contact us prior to placing an order to request the full sequence.
How to cite: TFORF2498 was a gift from Feng Zhang (Addgene plasmid # 142116 ; http://n2t.net/addgene:142116 ; RRID:Addgene_142116)
