>Addgene plasmid #142116 | TFORF2498 | depositor partial sequence | sequence record 278485 | Insert
ACCGCCACCATGATGGAGACGCGTAAACCGGCGGAACGGCTGGCCTTGCCATACTCGCTGCGCACCGCGC
CCCTGGGCGTTCCGGGGACCCTGCCCGGACTCCCGCGGAGGGACCCCCTCAGGGTCGCCCTGCGTCTGGA
CGCCGCGTGCTGGGAGTGGGCGCGCAGCGGCTGCGCACGGGGATGGCAGTACTTGCCCGTGCCGCTGGAC
AGCGCCTTCGAGCCCGCCTTCCTCCGCAAGCGCAACGAGCGCGAGCGGCAGCGGGTGCGCTGCGTGAACG
AGGGCTATGCGCGCCTCCGAGACCACCTGCCCCGGGAGCTGGCAGACAAGCGCCTCAGCAAAGTGGAGAC
GCTCCGCGCTGCCATCGACTACATCAAGCACCTGCAGGAGCTGCTGGAGCGCCAGGCCTGGGGGCTCGAG
GGCGCGGCCGGCGCCGTCCCCCAGCGCAGGGCGGAATGCAACAGCGACGGGGAGTCCAAGGCCTCTTCGG
CGCCTTCGCCCAGCAGCGAGCCCGAGGAGGGGGGCAGCTAGTAATGAACTAGTCCGTAACTTGAAAGTAT
TTCGATTTCTTGGCTTTATATATCTTGTGGAAAGGACGAGTTGTACAATGCGTGCCGGGAAGG
