>Addgene plasmid #142116 | TFORF2498 | depositor partial sequence | sequence record 278486 | Barcode
GTTGTACAATGCGTGCCGGGAAGG
